Addgene plasmid #38193: pMXs-IP-EGFP-ULK1
Depositing lab: Noboru Mizushima. Depositing organization: University of Tokyo, Graduate School of Medicine. Publication: FIP200, a ULK-interacting protein, is required for autophagosome formation in mammalian cells. Hara T, Takamura A, Kishi C, Iemura S, Natsume T, Guan JL, Mizushima N. J Cell Biol. 2008 May 5. 181(3):497-510. 10.1083/jcb.200712064 PubMed 18443221.
Backbone
  Vector backbone: pMXs-IP
  Backbone manufacturer: Dr. Toshio Kitamura of the University of Tokyo
  Backbone size w/o insert (bp): 5847
  Vector type: Mammalian Expression, Retroviral
  Selectable markers: Puromycin
Growth in bacteria
  Bacterial resistance: Ampicillin, 100 μg/mL
  Growth temperature: 37°C
  Growth strain: DH5alpha
  Copy number: High Copy
Gene/Insert
  Gene/Insert name: a novel protein kinase structurally related to C. elegans UNC-51 (alt name: ULK1)
  Species: M. musculus (mouse)
  Insert size (bp): 3614
  GenBank ID: AF053756
  Entrez Gene: Ulk1 (a.k.a. AU041434, Unc51.1, mKIAA0722)
  Tag / fusion protein: EGFP (N terminal on insert)
  Cloning method: Restriction Enzyme; 5′ cloning site NotI (not destroyed); 3′ cloning site NotI (not destroyed)
  Sequencing primers: 5′ CAGCCCTCACTCCTTCTCTAG; 3′ GAGGAACTGCTTCCTTCACG
Terms and licenses: Academic/Nonprofit Terms; Industry Terms: Not Available to Industry
How to cite: pMXs-IP-EGFP-ULK1 was a gift from Noboru Mizushima (Addgene plasmid # 38193 ; http://n2t.net/addgene:38193 ; RRID:Addgene_38193)
