[The description below was written by a language model from this plasmid's Addgene catalogue record and pLannotate feature annotations shown in this document.]
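Description:
pMXs-IP-EGFP-ULK1 is a Moloney murine leukemia virus–based retroviral expression plasmid built on the pMXs-IP backbone, designed to deliver an EGFP-tagged mouse ULK1 into mammalian cells. In bacteria it is maintained as a high-copy plasmid through a ColE1/pUC-type origin and selected with ampicillin via the β-lactamase gene and its native promoter.

The retroviral cassette is bounded by MMLV long terminal repeats. Downstream of the 5′ LTR lie the packaging signal (Ψ, with an annotated MESV Ψ fragment), a truncated gag segment lacking its start codon, and a pol-derived region carrying the splice acceptor. Together these elements allow the genomic RNA to be encapsidated in a packaging cell line that supplies the viral proteins in trans. No separate internal promoter is annotated, so expression in transduced cells is presumably driven by the 5′ LTR. The payload is EGFP joined through a short multiple-cloning-site linker to the N terminus of the full mouse Ulk1 coding sequence, inserted at NotI sites. ULK1 is a serine/threonine kinase related to C. elegans UNC-51 that acts early in starvation-induced autophagy, upstream of autophagosome precursor formation. An EMCV IRES follows the fusion and directs translation of puromycin N-acetyltransferase from the same transcript, so puromycin selection enriches for cells expressing the fusion. The annotation tool splits the puromycin gene and the 3′ LTR into fragments, which likely reflects matching to reference variants rather than genuine disruption.

The construct suits generation of stable cell lines for fluorescence imaging of ULK1 localization and for studies of autophagosome formation and ULK1-interacting proteins.
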