Features (pLannotate 1.2.2; 18 found; start..end, strand, type, name):
     22..615     +  LTR            LTR: long terminal repeat from Moloney murine leukemia virus
    678..877     +  misc_feature   MMLV Ψ: packaging signal of Moloney murine leukemia virus (MMLV)
    929..1017    +  misc_feature   MESV Ψ (fragment): packaging signal of murine embryonic stem cell virus
   1094..1510    +  CDS            gag (truncated): truncated Moloney murine leukemia virus (MMLV) gag gene lacking the start codon
   1520..1894    +  misc_feature   pol region: Moloney murine leukemia virus (MMLV) pol region containing the splice acceptor site
   1986..2702    +  CDS            EGFP: EGFP is a basic (constitutively fluorescent) green fluorescent protein published in 1996, derived from Aequorea victoria. It is reported to be a rapidly-maturing weak dimer with moderate acid sensitivity.
   2703..2737    +  misc_feature   MCS (fragment): multiple cloning site
   2739..5891    +  CDS            Ulk1: ULK1_MOUSE - Experimental evidence at protein level: Swiss-Prot protein existence level 1. Serine/threonine-protein kinase involved in autophagy in response to starvation (PubMed:10624947, PubMed:19258318, PubMed:21205641, PubMed:21258367, PubMed:21460634, PubMed:25040165). Acts upstream of phosphatidylinositol 3-kinase PIK3C3 to regulate the formation of autophagophores, the precursors of autophagosomes (PubMed:10624947, PubMed:19258318, PubMed:21205641, PubMed:21258367, PubMed:21460634, PubMed:25040165). Part of regulatory feedback loops in autophagy: acts both as a downstream effector and n
   5896..5932    +  misc_feature   MCS (fragment): multiple cloning site
   6119..6581    +  misc_feature   IRES: internal ribosome entry site (IRES) of the encephalomyocarditis virus (EMCV)
   6601..7183    +  CDS            PuroR (fragment): puromycin N-acetyltransferase; pac from Streptomyces; confers resistance to puromycin
   7182..7254    +  CDS            PuroR (fragment): puromycin N-acetyltransferase; pac from Streptomyces alboniger; confers resistance to puromycin
   7303..7424    +  LTR            3' LTR (ΔU3) (fragment): self-inactivating 3' long terminal repeat (LTR) from Moloney murine leukemia virus
   7425..7894    +  LTR            LTR: long terminal repeat from Moloney murine leukemia virus
   7899..7951    -  CDS            lacI (fragment): lac repressor; lacI; The lac repressor binds to the lac operator to inhibit transcription in E. coli. This inhibition can be relieved by adding lactose or isopropyl-β-D-thiogalactopyranoside (IPTG).
   8134..8722    -  rep_origin     ori: high-copy-number ColE1/pMB1/pBR322/pUC origin of replication
   8886..9746    -  CDS            AmpR: β-lactamase; bla; confers resistance to ampicillin, carbenicillin, and related antibiotics
   9747..9851    -  promoter       AmpR promoter: bla
>Addgene plasmid #38193 | pMXs-IP-EGFP-ULK1 | addgene full sequence | sequence record 308816 | Addgene NGS Result
CCCGAAAAGTGCCACCTGCATAATGAAAGACCCCACCTGTAGGTTTGGCAAGCTAGCTTAAGTAACGCCA
TTTTGCAAGGCATGGAAAAATACATAACTGAGAATAGAAAAGTTCAGATCAAGGTCAGGAACAGATGGAA
CAGCTGAATATGGGCCAAACAGGATATCTGTGGTAAGCAGTTCCTGCCCCGGCTCAGGGCCAAGAACAGA
TGGAACAGCTGAATATGGGCCAAACAGGATATCTGTGGTAAGCAGTTCCTGCCCCGGCTCAGGGCCAAGA
ACAGATGGTCCCCAGATGCGGTCCAGCCCTCAGCAGTTTCTAGAGAACCATCAGATGTTTCCAGGGTGCC
CCAAGGACCTGAAATGACCCTGTGCCTTATTTGAACTAACCAATCAGTTCGCTTCTCGCTTCTGTTCGCG
CGCTTCTGCTCCCCGAGCTCAATAAAAGAGCCCACAACCCCTCACTCGGCGCGCCAGTCCTCCGATTGAC
TGAGTCGCCCGGGTACCCGTGTATCCAATAAACCCTCTTGCAGTTGCATCCGACTTGTGGTCTCGCTGTT
CCTTGGGAGGGTCTCCTCTGAGTGATTGACTACCCGTCAGCGGGGGTCTTTCATTTGGGGGCTCGTCCGG
GATCGGGAGACCCCTGCCCAGGGACCACCGACCCACCACCGGGAGGTAAGCTGGCCAGCAACTTATCTGT
GTCTGTCCGATTGTCTAGTGTCTATGACTGATTTTATGCGCCTGCGTCGGTACTAGTTAGCTAACTAGCT
CTGTATCTGGCGGACCCGTGGTGGAACTGACGAGTTCGGAACACCCGGCCGCAACCCTGGGAGACGTCCC
AGGGACTTCGGGGGCCGTTTTTGTGGCCCGACCTGAGTCCAAAAATCCCGATCGTTTTGGACTCTTTGGT
GCACCCCCCTAATAGGAGGGATATGTGGTTCTGGTAGGAGACGAGAACCTAAAACAGTTCCCGCCTCCGT
CTGAATTTTTGCTTTCGGTTTGGGACCGAAGCCGCGCCGCGCGTCTTGTCTGCTGCAGCATCGTTCTGTG
TTGTCTCTGTCTGACTGTGTTTCTGTATTTGTCTGAAAATTAGGGCCAGACTGTTACCACTCCCTTAAGT
TTGACCTTAGGTCACTGGAAAGATGTCGAGCGGATCGCTCACAACCAGTCGGTAGATGTCAAGAAGAGAC
GTTGGGTTACCTTCTGCTCTGCAGAATGGCCAACCTTTAACGTCGGATGGCCGCGAGACGGCACCTTTAA
CCGAGACCTCATCACCCAGGTTAAGATCAAGGTCTTTTCACCTGGCCCGCATGGACACCCAGACCAGGTC
CCCTACATCGTGACCTGGGAAGCCTTGGCTTTTGACCCCCCTCCCTGGGTCAAGCCCTTTGTACACCCTA
AGCCTCCGCCTCCTCTTCCTCCATCCGCCCCGTCTCTCCCCCTTGAACCTCCTCGTTCGACCCCGCCTCG
ATCCTCCCTTTATCCAGCCCTCACTCCTTCTCTAGGCGCCCCCATATGGCCATATGAGATCTTATATGGG
GCACCCCCGCCCCTTGTAAACTTCCCTGACCCTGACATGACAAGAGTTACTAACAGCCCCTCTCTCCAAG
CTCACTTACAGGCTCTCTACTTAGTCCAGCACGAAGTCTGGAGACCTCTGGCGGCAGCCTACCAAGAACA
ACTGGACCGACCGGTGGTACCTCACCCTTACCGAGTCGGCGACACAGTGTGGGTCCGCCGACACCAGACT
AAGAACCTAGAACCTCGCTGGAAAGGACCTTACACAGTCCTGCTGACCACCCCCACCGCCCTCAAAGTAG
ACGGCATCGCAGCTTGGATACACGCCGCCCACGTGAAGGCTGCCGACCCCGGGGGTGGACCATCCTCTAG
ACTGCCGGATCTAGCTAGTTAATTAAGGATCCCAGTGTGGTGGTACGGGAATTCCTGCAGGCCTCGAGGG
CCGGCGCGCCGCGGCCGCCGCCACCATGGTGAGCAAGGGCGAGGAGCTGTTCACCGGGGTGGTGCCCATC
CTGGTCGAGCTGGACGGCGACGTAAACGGCCACAAGTTCAGCGTGTCCGGCGAGGGCGAGGGCGATGCCA
CCTACGGCAAGCTGACCCTGAAGTTCATCTGCACCACCGGCAAGCTGCCCGTGCCCTGGCCCACCCTCGT
GACCACCCTGACCTACGGCGTGCAGTGCTTCAGCCGCTACCCCGACCACATGAAGCAGCACGACTTCTTC
AAGTCCGCCATGCCCGAAGGCTACGTCCAGGAGCGCACCATCTTCTTCAAGGACGACGGCAACTACAAGA
CCCGCGCCGAGGTGAAGTTCGAGGGCGACACCCTGGTGAACCGCATCGAGCTGAAGGGCATCGACTTCAA
GGAGGACGGCAACATCCTGGGGCACAAGCTGGAGTACAACTACAACAGCCACAACGTCTATATCATGGCC
GACAAGCAGAAGAACGGCATCAAGGTGAACTTCAAGATCCGCCACAACATCGAGGACGGCAGCGTGCAGC
TCGCCGACCACTACCAGCAGAACACCCCCATCGGCGACGGCCCCGTGCTGCTGCCCGACAACCACTACCT
GAGCACCCAGTCCGCCCTGAGCAAAGACCCCAACGAGAAGCGCGATCACATGGTCCTGCTGGAGTTCGTG
ACCGCCGCCGGGATCACTCTCGGCATGGACGAGCTGTACAAGTCCGGACTCAGATCTCGAGCTCAAGCTT
CGAATTCAATGGAGCCGGGCCGCGGCGGCGTCGAGACCGTGGGCAAGTTCGAGTTCTCTCGCAAGGACCT
GATTGGACACGGCGCCTTCGCGGTGGTCTTCAAGGGTCGACACCGCGAGAAGCACGACCTGGAGGTGGCC
GTCAAATGCATTAACAAGAAGAACCTTGCCAAGTCCCAAACACTGCTGGGAAAGGAAATCAAAATCCTGA
AGGAACTAAAGCACGAAAACATCGTGGCGCTGTATGACTTCCAGGAAATGGCTAATTCTGTCTACCTGGT
CATGGAGTATTGTAATGGTGGAGACCTGGCTGACTACCTGCACACTATGCGCACACTGAGTGAAGACACT
GTCAGGCTTTTCCTACAGCAGATCGCTGGCGCCATGCGGCTGCTGCACAGCAAGGGCATCATCCACCGGG
ACCTGAAGCCCCAGAACATCCTGCTGTCCAACCCTGGGGGCCGCCGGGCCAACCCCAGCAACATCCGAGT
CAAGATTGCTGACTTTGGATTCGCTCGGTACCTCCAGAGCAACATGATGGCGGCCACACTCTGTGGTTCT
CCTATGTACATGGCTCCTGAGGTCATTATGTCCCAGCACTACGATGGAAAGGCTGACCTGTGGAGCATTG
GCACCATTGTCTACCAGTGTCTGACAGGGAAGGCCCCTTTTCAGGCCAGCAGCCCTCAGGATTTGCGCCT
GTTTTATGAGAAGAACAAGACACTAGTTCCTGCCATCCCCCGGGAGACATCAGCTCCCCTGCGGCAGCTG
CTCCTGGCTCTGTTGCAGCGGAACCACAAGGACCGCATGGACTTTGATGAATTTTTCCACCACCCTTTCT
TGGATGCCAGCACCCCCATCAAGAAATCCCCACCTGTGCCTGTGCCCTCATATCCAAGCTCAGGGTCTGG
CAGCAGCTCCAGCAGCAGCTCTGCCTCCCACCTGGCCTCTCCACCGTCCCTGGGGGAGATGCCACAGCTA
CAGAAGACCCTTACCTCCCCAGCCGATGCTGCTGGCTTTCTTCAGGGCTCCCGGGACTCTGGTGGCAGCA
GCAAAGACTCCTGTGACACAGATGACTTTGTCATGGTCCCAGCCCAGTTTCCAGGTGATCTAGTTGCTGA
GGCAGCCAGTGCCAAGCCCCCACCTGATAGCCTGCTGTGTAGTGGGAGCTCATTGGTGGCCTCTGCTGGC
CTAGAGAGCCACGGCCGTACCCCCTCTCCCTCTCCGACCTGCAGCAGCTCTCCCAGCCCCTCTGGCCGGC
CTGGCCCCTTCTCCAGCAACAGGTACGGTGCCTCGGTCCCCATTCCTGTCCCCACTCAGGTGCACAATTA
CCAGCGCATCGAGCAAAACCTGCAATCGCCCACTCAACAGCAGACAGCCCGGTCCTCTGCCATCCGAAGG
TCAGGGAGCACCAGCCCCCTGGGCTTTGGCCGGGCCAGCCCATCACCCCCCTCCCACACCGATGGGGCCA
TGCTGGCCAGGAAGCTGTCACTTGGAGGTGGCCGTCCCTACACACCTTCTCCCCAAGTGGGAACCATCCC
AGAGCGACCCAGCTGGAGCAGAGTGCCCTCCCCACAAGGAGCTGATGTGCGGGTTGGCAGGTCACCACGA
CCCGGTTCCTCTGTGCCTGAGCACTCTCCAAGAACCACTGGGCTGGGCTGCCGCCTGCACAGTGCCCCTA
ACCTGTCCGACTTCCATGTTGTGCGTCCCAAGCTGCCTAAGCCCCCAACAGACCCACTGGGAGCCACCTT
TAGCCCACCCCAGACCAGCGCACCCCAGCCATGCCCAGGGCTACAGTCTTGCCGGCCACTGCGTGGCTCA
CCTAAGCTGCCTGACTTCCTACAGCGGAGTCCCCTACCCCCCATCCTAGGCTCTCCTACCAAGGCCGGGC
CCTCCTTTGACTTCCCCAAAACCCCCAGCTCTCAGAATTTGCTGACCCTGTTGGCTAGGCAGGGGGTAGT
AATGACACCACCTCGGAACCGTACACTGCCTGACCTCTCCGAGGCCAGTCCTTTCCATGGCCAGCAGCTG
GGCTCTGGCCTTCGGCCCGCTGAAGACACCCGGGGTCCCTTTGGACGGTCCTTCAGCACCAGCCGCATTA
CGGACCTGCTGCTTAAGGCTGCATTTGGGACTCAGGCCTCTGACTCAGGCAGCACAGACAGCCTACAGGA
GAAACCTATGGAGATTGCTCCCTCTGCTGGCTTTGGAGGGACTCTGCATCCAGGAGCTCGTGGTGGAGGG
GCCAGCAGCCCAGCACCTGTGGTATTTACTGTAGGCTCCCCACCCAGTGGTGCCACCCCACCCCAGAGTA
CCCGTACCAGAATGTTCTCAGTGGGCTCTTCCAGCTCCCTGGGCTCTACTGGCTCCTCCTCTGCCCGCCA
CTTAGTGCCTGGGGCCTGTGGAGAGGCCCCGGAGCTTTCTGCCCCAGGCCACTGCTGTAGCCTTGCTGAC
CCCCTTGCTGCCAACTTGGAGGGGGCTGTGACCTTCGAGGCTCCTGACCTCCCAGAGGAGACCCTCATGG
AGCAAGAGCACACGGAAACTCTACACAGTCTGCGCTTCACACTAGCGTTTGCACAGCAAGTTCTGGAGAT
TGCAGCCCTGAAGGGAAGTGCCAGTGAGGCCGCCGGTGGCCCTGAGTACCAGCTCCAGGAAAGTGTGGTG
GCTGACCAGATCAGTCAGTTGAGCCGAGAGTGGGGCTTTGCAGAGCAACTGGTTCTGTACTTGAAGGTGG
CTGAGCTGCTGTCCTCAGGCCTACAGACTGCCATTGACCAGATTCGAGCTGGCAAACTCTGCCTTTCATC
TACTGTGAAGCAGGTGGTACGCAGACTAAATGAGCTGTACAAGGCCAGCGTGGTATCCTGCCAGGGCCTC
AGCTTGCGACTTCAGCGCTTCTTTCTGGACAAACAACGGCTGCTGGACGGGATCCATGGTGTCACTGCAG
AGCGGCTCATCCTCAGCCATGCTGTGCAAATGGTACAATCAGCTGCCCTTGATGAGATGTTCCAGCACCG
AGAGGGCTGTGTACCGAGATATCACAAAGCCCTGCTATTGCTGGAGGGGTTGCAGCACACTCTCACGGAC
CAGGCAGACATTGAGAACATTGCCAAATGCAAGCTGTGCATTGAGAGGAGACTCTCGGCCCTGCTGAGTG
GTGTCTATGCCTGATGAATTCTGCAGTCGACGGTACCGCGGGCCCGGGATCCACCGGATCTAGATAACTG
ATCATAATCAGCCATACCACATTTGTAGGCGGCCGCTACGTAAATTCCGCCCCCCCCCCCCTCTCCCTCC
CCCCCCCCTAACGTTACTGGCCGAAGCCGCTTGGAATAAGGCCGGTGTGCGTTTGTCTATATGTTATTTT
CCACCATATTGCCGTCTTTTGGCAATGTGAGGGCCCGGAAACCTGGCCCTGTCTTCTTGACGAGCATTCC
TAGGGGTCTTTCCCCTCTCGCCAAAGGAATGCAAGGTCTGTTGAATGTCGTGAAGGAAGCAGTTCCTCTG
GAAGCTTCTTGAAGACAAACAACGTCTGTAGCGACCCTTTGCAGGCAGCGGAACCCCCCACCTGGCGACA
GGTGCCTCTGCGGCCAAAAGCCACGTGTATAAGATACACCTGCAAAGGCGGCACAACCCCAGTGCCACGT
TGTGAGTTGGATAGTTGTGGAAAGAGTCAAATGGCTCTCCTCAAGCGTATTCAACAAGGGGCTGAAGGAT
GCCCAGAAGGTACCCCATTGTATGGGATCTGATCTGGGGCCTCGGTGCACATGCTTTACATGTGTTTAGT
CGAGGTTAAAAAAACGTCTAGGCCCCCCGAACCACGGGGACGTGGTTTTCCTTTGAAAAACACGATGATA
ATATGGCCACAACCATGGTTACCGAGTACAAGCCCACGGTGCGCCTCGCCACCCGCGACGACGTCCCCAG
GGCCGTACGCACCCTCGCCGCCGCGTTCGCCGACTACCCCGCCACGCGCCACACCGTCGATCCGGACCGC
CACATCGAGCGGGTCACCGAGCTGCAAGAACTCTTCCTCACGCGCGTCGGGCTCGACATCGGCAAGGTGT
GGGTCGCGGACGACGGCGCCGCGGTGGCGGTCTGGACCACGCCGGAGAGCGTCGAAGCGGGGGCGGTGTT
CGCCGAGATCGGCCCGCGCATGGCCGAGTTGAGCGGTTCCCGGCTGGCCGCGCAGCAACAGATGGAAGGC
CTCCTGGCGCCGCACCGGCCCAAGGAGCCCGCGTGGTTCCTGGCCACCGTCGGCGTCTCGCCCGACCACC
AGGGCAAGGGTCTGGGCAGCGCCGTCGTGCTCCCCGGAGTGGAGGCGGCCGAGCGCGCCGGGGTGCCCGC
CTTCCTGGAGACCTCCGCGCCCCGCAACCTCCCCTTCTACGAGCGGCTCGGCTTCACCGTCACCGCCGAC
GTCGAGGTGCCCGAAGGACCGCGCACCTGGTGCATGACCCGCACCGTCACCGCCGACGTCGAGGTGCCCG
AAGGACCGCGCACCTGGTGCATGACCCGCAAGCCCGGTGCCTGAGTCGACGATAAAATAAAAGATTTTAT
TTAGTCTCCAGAAAAAGGGGGGAATGAAAGACCCCACCTGTAGGTTTGGCAAGCTAGCTTAAGTAACGCC
ATTTTGCAAGGCATGGAAAAATACATAACTGAGAATAGAGAAGTTCAGATCAAGGTCAGGAACAGATGGA
ACAGCTGAATATGGGCCAAACAGGATATCTGTGGTAAGCAGTTCCTGCCCCGGCTCAGGGCCAAGAACAG
ATGGAACAGCTGAATATGGGCCAAACAGGATATCTGTGGTAAGCAGTTCCTGCCCCGGCTCAGGGCCAAG
AACAGATGGTCCCCAGATGCGGTCCAGCCCTCAGCAGTTTCTAGAGAACCATCAGATGTTTCCAGGGTGC
CCCAAGGACCTGAAATGACCCTGTGCCTTATTTGAACTAACCAATCAGTTCGCTTCTCGCTTCTGTTCGC
GCGCTTCTGCTCCCCGAGCTCAATAAAAGAGCCCACAACCCCTCACTCGGGGCGCCAGTCCTCCGATTGA
CTGAGTCGCCCGGGTACCCGTGTATCCAATAAACCCTCTTGCAGTTGCATCCGACTTGTGGTCTCGCTGT
TCCTTGGGAGGGTCTCCTCTGAGTGATTGACTACCCGTCAGCGGGGGTCTTTCACAGTTGCATTAATGAA
TCGGCCAACGCGCGGGGAGAGGCGGTTTGCGTATTGGGCGCTCTTCCGCTTCCTCGCTCACTGACTCGCT
GCGCTCGGTCGTTCGGCTGCGGCGAGCGGTATCAGCTCACTCAAAGGCGGTAATACGGTTATCCACAGAA
TCAGGGGATAACGCAGGAAAGAACATGTGAGCAAAAGGCCAGCAAAAGGCCAGGAACCGTAAAAAGGCCG
CGTTGCTGGCGTTTTTCCATAGGCTCCGCCCCCCTGACGAGCATCACAAAAATCGACGCTCAAGTCAGAG
GTGGCGAAACCCGACAGGACTATAAAGATACCAGGCGTTTCCCCCTGGAAGCTCCCTCGTGCGCTCTCCT
GTTCCGACCCTGCCGCTTACCGGATACCTGTCCGCCTTTCTCCCTTCGGGAAGCGTGGCGCTTTCTCATA
GCTCACGCTGTAGGTATCTCAGTTCGGTGTAGGTCGTTCGCTCCAAGCTGGGCTGTGTGCACGAACCCCC
CGTTCAGCCCGACCGCTGCGCCTTATCCGGTAACTATCGTCTTGAGTCCAACCCGGTAAGACACGACTTA
TCGCCACTGGCAGCAGCCACTGGTAACAGGATTAGCAGAGCGAGGTATGTAGGCGGTGCTACAGAGTTCT
TGAAGTGGTGGCCTAACTACGGCTACACTAGAAGAACAGTATTTGGTATCTGCGCTCTGCTGAAGCCAGT
TACCTTCGGAAAAAGAGTTGGTAGCTCTTGATCCGGCAAACAAACCACCGCTGGTAGCGGTGGTTTTTTT
GTTTGCAAGCAGCAGATTACGCGCAGAAAAAAAGGATCTCAAGAAGATCCTTTGATCTTTTCTACGGGGT
CTGACGCTCAGTGGAACGAAAACTCACGTTAAGGGATTTTGGTCATGAGATTATCAAAAAGGATCTTCAC
CTAGATCCTTTTGCGGCCGGCCGCAAATCAATCTAAAGTATATATGAGTAAACTTGGTCTGACAGTTACC
AATGCTTAATCAGTGAGGCACCTATCTCAGCGATCTGTCTATTTCGTTCATCCATAGTTGCCTGACTCCC
CGTCGTGTAGATAACTACGATACGGGAGGGCTTACCATCTGGCCCCAGTGCTGCAATGATACCGCGAGAC
CCACGCTCACCGGCTCCAGATTTATCAGCAATAAACCAGCCAGCCGGAAGGGCCGAGCGCAGAAGTGGTC
CTGCAACTTTATCCGCCTCCATCCAGTCTATTAATTGTTGCCGGGAAGCTAGAGTAAGTAGTTCGCCAGT
TAATAGTTTGCGCAACGTTGTTGCCATTGCTACAGGCATCGTGGTGTCACGCTCGTCGTTTGGTATGGCT
TCATTCAGCTCCGGTTCCCAACGATCAAGGCGAGTTACATGATCCCCCATGTTGTGCAAAAAAGCGGTTA
GCTCCTTCGGTCCTCCGATCGTTGTCAGAAGTAAGTTGGCCGCAGTGTTATCACTCATGGTTATGGCAGC
ACTGCATAATTCTCTTACTGTCATGCCATCCGTAAGATGCTTTTCTGTGACTGGTGAGTACTCAACCAAG
TCATTCTGAGAATAGTGTATGCGGCGACCGAGTTGCTCTTGCCCGGCGTCAATACGGGATAATACCGCGC
CACATAGCAGAACTTTAAAAGTGCTCATCATTGGAAAACGTTCTTCGGGGCGAAAACTCTCAAGGATCTT
ACCGCTGTTGAGATCCAGTTCGATGTAACCCACTCGTGCACCCAACTGATCTTCAGCATCTTTTACTTTC
ACCAGCGTTTCTGGGTGAGCAAAAACAGGAAGGCAAAATGCCGCAAAAAAGGGAATAAGGGCGACACGGA
AATGTTGAATACTCATACTCTTCCTTTTTCAATATTATTGAAGCATTTATCAGGGTTATTGTCTCATGAG
CGGATACATATTTGAATGTATTTAGAAAAATAAACAAATAGGGGTTCCGCGCACATTTC
