>Addgene plasmid #38193 | pMXs-IP-EGFP-ULK1 | addgene partial sequence | sequence record 55986 | EGFP-C 5'-CATGGTCCTGCTGGAGTTCGTG-3'
TGGACGAGCTGTACAAGTCCGGACTCAGATCTCGAGCTCAAGCTTCGAATTCAATGGAGCCGGGCCGCGG
CGGCGTCGAGACCGTGGGCAAGTTCGAGTTCTCTCGCAAGGACCTGATTGGACACGGCGCCTTCGCGGTG
GTCTTCAAGGGTCGACACCGCGAGAAGCACGACCTGGAGGTGGCCGTCAAATGCATTAACAAGAAGAACC
TTGCCAAGTCCCAAACACTGCTGGGAAAGGAAATCAAAATCCTGAAGGAACTAAAGCACGAAAACATCGT
GGCGCTGTATGACTTCCAGGAAATGGCTAATTCTGTCTACCTGGTCATGGAGTATTGTAATGGTGGAGAC
CTGGCTGACTACCTGCACACTATGCGCACACTGAGTGAAGACACTGTCAGGCTTTTCCTACAGCAGATCG
CTGGCGCCATGCGGCTGCTGCACAGCAAGGGCATCATCCACCGGGACCTGAAGCCCCAGAACATCCTGCT
GTCCAACCCTGGGGGCCGCCGGGCCAACCCCAGCAACATCCGAGTCAAGATTGCTGACTTTGGATTCGCT
CGGTACCTCCAGAGCAACATGATGGCGGCCACACTCTGTGGTTCTCCTATGTACATGGCTCCTGAGGTCA
TTATGTCCCAGCACTACGATGGAAAGGCTGACCTGTGGAGCATTGGCACCATTGTCTACCAGTGTCTGAC
AGGGAAGGCCCCTTTTCAGGCCAGCAGCCCTCAGGATTTGCGCCTGTTTTATGAGAAGAACAAGACACTA
GTTCCTGCCATCCCCCGGGAGACATCAGCTCCCCTGCGGCAGCTGCTCCTGGCTCTGTTGCAGCGGAACC
ACAAGGACC
